>Addgene plasmid #226351 | pAM355 pET28a-GGG-Titin[V15P]-23-K-24-C-10 | addgene full sequence | sequence record 449621 | Addgene NGS Result
GAGAGCGCACGAGGGAGCTTCCAGGGGGAAACGCCTGGTATCTTTATAGTCCTGTCGGGTTTCGCCACCT
CTGACTTGAGCGTCGATTTTTGTGATGCTCGTCAGGGGGGCGGAGCCTATGGAAAAACGCCAGCAACGCG
GCCTTTTTACGGTTCCTGGCCTTTTGCTGGCCTTTTGCTCACATGTTCTTTCCTGCGTTATCCCCTGATT
CTGTGGATAACCGTATTACCGCCTTTGAGTGAGCTGATACCGCTCGCCGCAGCCGAACGACCGAGCGCAG
CGAGTCAGTGAGCGAGGAAGCGGAAGAGCGCCTGATGCGGTATTTTCTCCTTACGCATCTGTGCGGTATT
TCACACCGCAATGGTGCACTCTCAGTACAATCTGCTCTGATGCCGCATAGTTAAGCCAGTATACACTCCG
CTATCGCTACGTGACTGGGTCATGGCTGCGCCCCGACACCCGCCAACACCCGCTGACGCGCCCTGACGGG
CTTGTCTGCTCCCGGCATCCGCTTACAGACAAGCTGTGACCGTCTCCGGGAGCTGCATGTGTCAGAGGTT
TTCACCGTCATCACCGAAACGCGCGAGGCAGCTGCGGTAAAGCTCATCAGCGTGGTCGTGAAGCGATTCA
CAGATGTCTGCCTGTTCATCCGCGTCCAGCTCGTTGAGTTTCTCCAGAAGCGTTAATGTCTGGCTTCTGA
TAAAGCGGGCCATGTTAAGGGCGGTTTTTTCCTGTTTGGTCACTGATGCCTCCGTGTAAGGGGGATTTCT
GTTCATGGGGGTAATGATACCGATGAAACGAGAGAGGATGCTCACGATACGGGTTACTGATGATGAACAT
GCCCGGTTACTGGAACGTTGTGAGGGTAAACAACTGGCGGTATGGATGCGGCGGGACCAGAGAAAAATCA
CTCAGGGTCAATGCCAGCGCTTCGTTAATACAGATGTAGGTGTTCCACAGGGTAGCCAGCAGCATCCTGC
GATGCAGATCCGGAACATAATGGTGCAGGGCGCTGACTTCCGCGTTTCCAGACTTTACGAAACACGGAAA
CCGAAGACCATTCATGTTGTTGCTCAGGTCGCAGACGTTTTGCAGCAGCAGTCGCTTCACGTTCGCTCGC
GTATCGGTGATTCATTCTGCTAACCAGTAAGGCAACCCCGCCAGCCTAGCCGGGTCCTCAACGACAGGAG
CACGATCATGCGCACCCGTGGGGCCGCCATGCCGGCGATAATGGCCTGCTTCTCGCCGAAACGTTTGGTG
GCGGGACCAGTGACGAAGGCTTGAGCGAGGGCGTGCAAGATTCCGAATACCGCAAGCGACAGGCCGATCA
TCGTCGCGCTCCAGCGAAAGCGGTCCTCGCCGAAAATGACCCAGAGCGCTGCCGGCACCTGTCCTACGAG
TTGCATGATAAAGAAGACAGTCATAAGTGCGGCGACGATAGTCATGCCCCGCGCCCACCGGAAGGAGCTG
ACTGGGTTGAAGGCTCTCAAGGGCATCGGTCGAGATCCCGGTGCCTAATGAGTGAGCTAACTTACATTAA
TTGCGTTGCGCTCACTGCCCGCTTTCCAGTCGGGAAACCTGTCGTGCCAGCTGCATTAATGAATCGGCCA
ACGCGCGGGGAGAGGCGGTTTGCGTATTGGGCGCCAGGGTGGTTTTTCTTTTCACCAGTGAGACGGGCAA
CAGCTGATTGCCCTTCACCGCCTGGCCCTGAGAGAGTTGCAGCAAGCGGTCCACGCTGGTTTGCCCCAGC
AGGCGAAAATCCTGTTTGATGGTGGTTAACGGCGGGATATAACATGAGCTGTCTTCGGTATCGTCGTATC
CCACTACCGAGATATCCGCACCAACGCGCAGCCCGGACTCGGTAATGGCGCGCATTGCGCCCAGCGCCAT
CTGATCGTTGGCAACCAGCATCGCAGTGGGAACGATGCCCTCATTCAGCATTTGCATGGTTTGTTGAAAA
CCGGACATGGCACTCCAGTCGCCTTCCCGTTCCGCTATCGGCTGAATTTGATTGCGAGTGAGATATTTAT
GCCAGCCAGCCAGACGCAGACGCGCCGAGACAGAACTTAATGGGCCCGCTAACAGCGCGATTTGCTGGTG
ACCCAATGCGACCAGATGCTCCACGCCCAGTCGCGTACCGTCTTCATGGGAGAAAATAATACTGTTGATG
GGTGTCTGGTCAGAGACATCAAGAAATAACGCCGGAACATTAGTGCAGGCAGCTTCCACAGCAATGGCAT
CCTGGTCATCCAGCGGATAGTTAATGATCAGCCCACTGACGCGTTGCGCGAGAAGATTGTGCACCGCCGC
TTTACAGGCTTCGACGCCGCTTCGTTCTACCATCGACACCACCACGCTGGCACCCAGTTGATCGGCGCGA
GATTTAATCGCCGCGACAATTTGCGACGGCGCGTGCAGGGCCAGACTGGAGGTGGCAACGCCAATCAGCA
ACGACTGTTTGCCCGCCAGTTGTTGTGCCACGCGGTTGGGAATGTAATTCAGCTCCGCCATCGCCGCTTC
CACTTTTTCCCGCGTTTTCGCAGAAACGTGGCTGGCCTGGTTCACCACGCGGGAAACGGTCTGATAAGAG
ACACCGGCATACTCTGCGACATCGTATAACGTTACTGGTTTCACATTCACCACCCTGAATTGACTCTCTT
CCGGGCGCTATCATGCCATACCGCGAAAGGTTTTGCGCCATTCGATGGTGTCCGGGATCTCGACGCTCTC
CCTTATGCGACTCCTGCATTAGGAAATTAATACGACTCACTATAGGGGAATTGTGAGCGGATAACAATTC
CCCTGTAGAAATAATTTTGTTTAACTTTAATAAGGAGATATACCATGGGTGGCGGACTAATAGAAGTGGA
ACGCCCTCTGTACGGAGTAGAGGTGTTTCCGGGTGAAACAGCCCACTTTGAAATTGAACTTTCTGAACCT
GATGTTCACGGCCAGTGGCGCCTGCGCGGACAGCCTTTGGCAGCTTCCCCTGACTGTGAAATCATTGAGG
ATGGACGCCGCCATATTCTGATCCTTCATAACTGTCAGCTGGGTATGACAGGAGAGGTTTCCTTCCAGGC
TGCTAATACCCGCTCTGCAGCCAATCTGCGCGTGCGCGAATTGGGTGGAGCAGGACCGCCACCATATAGT
GCAGCAAACGACGAAAACTACGCTTTAGCAGCGCATGGTGGCAAACACACATTCAACAATGAAAATGTCA
GTGCAAGGCTCGGGGGAGCGGCTAGCATTGCTGTGCAAGCGCCAGCATGTCATACCTTCAACAATGAAAA
CGTTTCCTATTGCATCACGGGAGATGCACTAGTTGCCCTACCCGAGGGCGAGTCGGTACGCATCGCCGAC
ATCGTGCCGGGTGCGCGGCCCAACAGTGACAACGCCATCGACCTGAAAGTCCTTGACCGGCATGGCAATC
CCGTGCTCGCCGACCGGCTGTTCCACTCCGGCGAGCATCCGGTGTACACGGTGCGTACGGTCGAAGGTCT
GCGTGTGACGGGCACCGCGAACCACCCGTTGTTGTGTTTGGTCGACGTCGCCGGGGTGCCGACCCTGCTG
TGGAAGCTGATCGACGAAATCAAGCCGGGCGATTACGCGGTGATTCAACGCAGCGCATTCAGCGTCGACT
GTGCAGGTTTTGCCCGCGGGAAACCCGAATTTGCGCCCACAACCTACACAGTCGGCGTCCCTGGACTGGT
GCGTTTCTTGGAAGCACACCACCGAGACCCGGACGCCCAAGCTATCGCCGACGAGCTGACCGACGGGCGG
TTCTACTACGCGAAAGTCGCCAGTGTCACCGACGCCGGCGTGCAGCCGGTGTATAGCCTTCGTGTCGACA
CGGCAGACCACGCGTTTATCACGAACGGGTTCGTCAGCCACGCTACTGGCCTCACCGGTCTGAACTCAGG
CCTCACGACAAATCCTGGTGTATCCGCTTGGCAGGTCAACACAGCTTATACTGCGGGACAATTGGTCACA
TATAACGGCAAGACGTATAAATGTTTGCAGCCCCACACCTCCTTGGCAGGATGGGAACCATCCAACGTTC
CTGCCTTGTGGCAGCTTCAATAATTAACCTAGGCTGCTGCCACCGCTGAGCAATAACTAGCATAACCCCT
TGGGGCCTCTAAACGGGTCTTGAGGGGTTTTTTGCTGAAAGGAGGAACTATATCCGGATTGGCGAATGGG
[124 nt withheld, positions 4201-4324]
C
[91 nt withheld, positions 4326-4416]
A
[49 nt withheld, positions 4418-4466]
CCTTTGACGTTGGAGTCCACGTTCTTT
[37 nt withheld, positions 4494-4530]
ACCCTATCTCGGTCTATTCTTTTGATTTATAAGGGATTTTGCCGATTTCGGCCTATTGGTTAAAAAATGA
GCTGATTTAACAAAAATTTAACGCGAATTTTAACAAAATATTAACGCTTACAATTTAGGTGGCACTTTTC
GGGGAAATGTGCGCGGAACCCCTATTTGTTTATTTTTCTAAATACATTCAAATATGTATCCGCTCATGAA
TTAATTCTTAGAAAAACTCATCGAGCATCAAATGAAACTGCAATTTATTCATATCAGGATTATCAATACC
ATATTTTTGAAAAAGCCGTTTCTGTAATGAAGGAGAAAACTCACCGAGGCAGTTCCATAGGATGGCAAGA
TCCTGGTATCGGTCTGCGATTCCGACTCGTCCAACATCAATACAACCTATTAATTTCCCCTCGTCAAAAA
TAAGGTTATCAAGTGAGAAATCACCATGAGTGACGACTGAATCCGGTGAGAATGGCAAAAGTTTATGCAT
TTCTTTCCAGACTTGTTCAACAGGCCAGCCATTACGCTCGTCATCAAAATCACTCGCATCAACCAAACCG
TTATTCATTCGTGATTGCGCCTGAGCGAGACGAAATACGCGATCGCTGTTAAAAGGACAATTACAAACAG
GAATCGAATGCAACCGGCGCAGGAACACTGCCAGCGCATCAACAATATTTTCACCTGAATCAGGATATTC
TTCTAATACCTGGAATGCTGTTTTCCCGGGGATCGCAGTGGTGAGTAACCATGCATCATCAGGAGTACGG
ATAAAATGCTTGATGGTCGGAAGAGGCATAAATTCCGTCAGCCAGTTTAGTCTGACCATCTCATCTGTAA
CATCATTGGCAACGCTACCTTTGCCATGTTTCAGAAACAACTCTGGCGCATCGGGCTTCCCATACAATCG
ATAGATTGTCGCACCTGATTGCCCGACATTATCGCGAGCCCATTTATACCCATATAAATCAGCATCCATG
TTGGAATTTAATCGCGGCCTAGAGCAAGACGTTTCCCGTTGAATATGGCTCATAACACCCCTTGTATTAC
TGTTTATGTAAGCAGACAGTTTTATTGTTCATGACCAAAATCCCTTAACGTGAGTTTTCGTTCCACTGAG
CGTCAGACCCCGTAGAAAAGATCAAAGGATCTTCTTGAGATCCTTTTTTTCTGCGCGTAATCTGCTGCTT
GCAAACAAAAAACCACCGCTACCAGCGGTGGTTTGTTTGCCGGATCAAGAGCTACCAACTCTTTTTCCGA
AGGTAACTGGCTTCAGCAGAGCGCAGATACCAAATACTGTCCTTCTAGTGTAGCCGTAGTTAGGCCACCA
CTTCAAGAACTCTGTAGCACCGCCTACATACCTCGCTCTGCTAATCCTGTTACCAGTGGCTGCTGCCAGT
GGCGATAAGTCGTGTCTTACCGGGTTGGACTCAAGACGATAGTTACCGGATAAGGCGCAGCGGTCGGGCT
GAACGGGGGGTTCGTGCACACAGCCCAGCTTGGAGCGAACGACCTACACCGAACTGAGATACCTACAGCG
TGAGCTATGAGAAAGCGCCACGCTTCCCGAAGGGAGAAAGGCGGACAGGTATCCGGTAAGCGGCAGGGTC
GGAACAG
Features (pLannotate 1.2.2; 21 found; start..end, strand, type, name):
    311..450     -  misc_feature   bom: basis of mobility region from pBR322
    552..743     -  CDS            rop: Rop protein, which maintains plasmids at low copy number; rop
    760..1140    +  CDS            YPB1_ECOLX: Protein predicted: Swiss-Prot protein existence level 4. From Escherichia coli.
   1212..1503    -  CDS            TcR (fragment): tetracycline efflux protein; tet; confers resistance to tetracycline
   1518..1539    -  protein_bind   CAP binding site: CAP binding activates transcription in the presence of cAMP. E. coli catabolite activator protein
   1552..2634    -  CDS            lacI: lac repressor; lacI; The lac repressor binds to the lac operator to inhibit transcription in E. coli. This inhibition can be relieved by adding lactose or isopropyl-β-D-thiogalactopyranoside (IPTG).
   2635..2712    -  promoter       lacI promoter: lacI
   2720..2755    -  CDS            TcR (fragment): tetracycline efflux protein; tet; confers resistance to tetracycline
   2758..2776    +  promoter       T7 promoter: promoter for bacteriophage T7 RNA polymerase
   2777..2801    +  protein_bind   lac operator: The lac repressor binds to the lac operator to inhibit transcription in E. coli. This inhibition can be relieved by adding lactose or isopropyl-β-D-thiogalactopyranoside (IPTG). lac repressor encoded by lacI
   2816..2838    +  RBS            RBS: efficient ribosome binding site from bacteriophage T7 gene 10 (Olins and Rangwala, 1989)
   3154..3178    +  CDS            ssrA tag (LVA) (fragment): C-terminal peptide that mediates degradation in bacteria through the ClpXP and ClpAP proteases (McGinness et al., 2006) mutant LVA variant that confers accelerated degradation under some conditions (Andersen et al., 1998)
   3166..3267    +  CDS            CCNB_ARBPU (fragment): Experimental evidence at protein level: Swiss-Prot protein existence level 1. Essential for the control of the cell cycle at the G2/M (mitosis) transition. From Arbacia punctulata (Punctuate sea urchin).
   3301..3894    +  CDS            Mxe GyrA intein: modified GyrA intein (Southworth et al., 1999); Mycobacterium xenopi gyrA; N-terminal cleavage of this intein can be induced by thiols.
   3925..4080    +  CDS            CBD: chitin binding domain from chitinase A1 (Watanabe et al., 1994); Bacillus circulans chiA
   4092..4109    +  CDS            SET1 (fragment): solubility-enhancement tag derived from T7 phage gene 10B
   4117..4164    +  terminator     T7 terminator: transcription terminator for bacteriophage T7 RNA polymerase
   4201..4629    +  rep_origin     f1 ori (sequence partly withheld): f1 bacteriophage origin of replication; arrow indicates direction of (+) strand synthesis
   4682..4739    +  promoter       AmpR promoter (fragment): bla
   4748..5563    -  CDS            KanR: aminoglycoside phosphotransferase; aph(3')-Ia; confers resistance to kanamycin in bacteria or G418 (Geneticin®) in eukaryotes
   5685..125     +  rep_origin     ori (across the origin): high-copy-number ColE1/pMB1/pBR322/pUC origin of replication
