[The description below was written by a language model from this plasmid's Addgene catalogue record and pLannotate feature annotations shown in this document.]
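Description:
pAM355 pET28a-GGG-Titin[V15P]-23-K-24-C-10 is a bacterial expression plasmid on the pET28a backbone, built to produce a model titin-derived substrate for degradation by the 26S proteasome. It replicates in E. coli through a ColE1/pMB1-type origin accompanied by the rop gene and the bom mobilisation region, and is selected with kanamycin through the aph(3')-Ia marker. An f1 origin is also present. The catalogue lists the plasmid as high copy, although rop is normally associated with reduced copy number. Short annotated tetracycline-resistance fragments appear to be backbone remnants rather than a functional marker.

Expression is driven by a T7 promoter with an adjacent lac operator and the T7 gene 10 ribosome binding site. The plasmid-borne lacI keeps this promoter repressed until IPTG is added in a host that supplies T7 RNA polymerase, and transcription ends at the T7 terminator. The insert is human titin (TTN) sequence carrying a V15P mutation. The annotation tool did not label this segment, which presumably lies in the unannotated stretch just downstream of the RBS. After it come short matches to an ssrA-like peptide and to a sea urchin cyclin B fragment, which likely form the tail appended to the folded domain. The "GGG", "K" and "C" elements of the name suggest an N-terminal glycine motif plus single lysine and cysteine residues spaced along that tail, but the record does not explain them.

The open reading frame continues into an Mxe GyrA intein and a chitin binding domain. This arrangement allows capture on chitin resin and thiol-induced intein cleavage to release the substrate without the tag. The purified protein is intended for in vitro studies of proteasomal substrate processing.
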