Addgene plasmid #226351: pAM355 pET28a-GGG-Titin[V15P]-23-K-24-C-10
Purpose: Expression of Titin (V15P) substrate for 26S proteasome
Depositing lab: Andreas Martin. Depositing organization: University of California, Berkeley. Publication: Ubiquitin modulates 26S proteasome conformational dynamics and promotes substrate degradation. Jonsson E, Htet ZM, Bard JAM, Dong KC, Martin A. Sci Adv. 2022 Dec 23;8(51):eadd9520. doi: 10.1126/sciadv.add9520. Epub 2022 Dec 23. PubMed 36563145.
Backbone
  Vector backbone: pET28a
  Vector type: Bacterial Expression
Growth in bacteria
  Bacterial resistance: Kanamycin, 50 μg/mL
  Growth temperature: 37°C
  Growth strain: DH5alpha
  Copy number: High Copy
Gene/Insert
  Gene/Insert name: titin
  Species: H. sapiens (human)
  Mutation: V15P
  Entrez Gene: TTN (a.k.a. CMD1G, CMH9, CMPD4, CMYO5, CMYP5, EOMFC, HMERF, LGMD2J, LGMDR10, MYLK5, SALMY, TMD)
Terms and licenses: Academic/Nonprofit Terms; Industry Terms: Not Available to Industry
How to cite: pAM355 pET28a-GGG-Titin[V15P]-23-K-24-C-10 was a gift from Andreas Martin (Addgene plasmid # 226351 ; http://n2t.net/addgene:226351 ; RRID:Addgene_226351)
